>Addgene plasmid #91894 | lentiCRISPR.sgKras.9 | addgene full sequence | sequence record 180819 | Addgene NGS Result
GAGGGCCTATTTCCCATGATTCCTTCATATTTGCATATACGATACAAGGCTGTTAGAGAGATAATTAGAA
TTAATTTGACTGTAAACACAAAGATATTAGTACAAAATACGTGACGTAGAAAGTAATAATTTCTTGGGTA
GTTTGCAGTTTTAAAATTATGTTTTAAAATGGACTATCATATGCTTACCGTAACTTGAAAGTATTTCGAT
TTCTTGGCTTTATATATCTTGTGGAAAGGACGAAACACCGTGGTTGGAGCTGATGGCGTGTTTTAGAGCT
AGAAATAGCAAGTTAAAATAAGGCTAGTCCGTTATCAACTTGAAAAAGTGGCACCGAGTCGGTGCTTTTT
TGAATTCTAGATCTTGAGACAAATGGCAGTATTCATCCACAATTTTAAAAGAAAAGGGGGGATTGGGGGG
TACAGTGCAGGGGAAAGAATAGTAGACATAATAGCAACAGACATACAAACTAAAGAATTACAAAAACAAA
TTACAAAAATTCAAAATTTTCGGGTTTATTACAGGGACAGCAGAGATCCACTTTGGCGCCGGCTCGAGTG
GCTCCGGTGCCCGTCAGTGGGCAGAGCGCACATCGCCCACAGTCCCCGAGAAGTTGGGGGGAGGGGTCGG
CAATTGAACCGGTGCCTAGAGAAGGTGGCGCGGGGTAAACTGGGAAAGTGATGTCGTGTACTGGCTCCGC
CTTTTTCCCGAGGGTGGGGGAGAACCGTATATAAGTGCAGTAGTCGCCGTGAACGTTCTTTTTCGCAACG
GGTTTGCCGCCAGAACACAGGTGTCGTGACGCGGGATCCGCCACCATGGATTACAAAGACGATGACGATA
AGATGGCCCCAAAGAAGAAGCGGAAGGTCGGTATCCACGGAGTCCCAGCAGCCGACAAGAAGTACAGCAT
CGGCCTGGACATCGGCACCAACTCTGTGGGCTGGGCCGTGATCACCGACGAGTACAAGGTGCCCAGCAAG
AAATTCAAGGTGCTGGGCAACACCGACCGGCACAGCATCAAGAAGAACCTGATCGGAGCCCTGCTGTTCG
ACAGCGGCGAAACAGCCGAGGCCACCCGGCTGAAGAGAACCGCCAGAAGAAGATACACCAGACGGAAGAA
CCGGATCTGCTATCTGCAAGAGATCTTCAGCAACGAGATGGCCAAGGTGGACGACAGCTTCTTCCACAGA
CTGGAAGAGTCCTTCCTGGTGGAAGAGGATAAGAAGCACGAGCGGCACCCCATCTTCGGCAACATCGTGG
ACGAGGTGGCCTACCACGAGAAGTACCCCACCATCTACCACCTGAGAAAGAAACTGGTGGACAGCACCGA
CAAGGCCGACCTGCGGCTGATCTATCTGGCCCTGGCCCACATGATCAAGTTCCGGGGCCACTTCCTGATC
GAGGGCGACCTGAACCCCGACAACAGCGACGTGGACAAGCTGTTCATCCAGCTGGTGCAGACCTACAACC
AGCTGTTCGAGGAAAACCCCATCAACGCCAGCGGCGTGGACGCCAAGGCCATCCTGTCTGCCAGACTGAG
CAAGAGCAGACGGCTGGAAAATCTGATCGCCCAGCTGCCCGGCGAGAAGAAGAATGGCCTGTTCGGAAAC
CTGATTGCCCTGAGCCTGGGCCTGACCCCCAACTTCAAGAGCAACTTCGACCTGGCCGAGGATGCCAAAC
TGCAGCTGAGCAAGGACACCTACGACGACGACCTGGACAACCTGCTGGCCCAGATCGGCGACCAGTACGC
CGACCTGTTTCTGGCCGCCAAGAACCTGTCCGACGCCATCCTGCTGAGCGACATCCTGAGAGTGAACACC
GAGATCACCAAGGCCCCCCTGAGCGCCTCTATGATCAAGAGATACGACGAGCACCACCAGGACCTGACCC
TGCTGAAAGCTCTCGTGCGGCAGCAGCTGCCTGAGAAGTACAAAGAGATTTTCTTCGACCAGAGCAAGAA
CGGCTACGCCGGCTACATTGACGGCGGAGCCAGCCAGGAAGAGTTCTACAAGTTCATCAAGCCCATCCTG
GAAAAGATGGACGGCACCGAGGAACTGCTCGTGAAGCTGAACAGAGAGGACCTGCTGCGGAAGCAGCGGA
CCTTCGACAACGGCAGCATCCCCCACCAGATCCACCTGGGAGAGCTGCACGCCATTCTGCGGCGGCAGGA
AGATTTTTACCCATTCCTGAAGGACAACCGGGAAAAGATCGAGAAGATCCTGACCTTCCGCATCCCCTAC
TACGTGGGCCCTCTGGCCAGGGGAAACAGCAGATTCGCCTGGATGACCAGAAAGAGCGAGGAAACCATCA
CCCCCTGGAACTTCGAGGAAGTGGTGGACAAGGGCGCTTCCGCCCAGAGCTTCATCGAGCGGATGACCAA
CTTCGATAAGAACCTGCCCAACGAGAAGGTGCTGCCCAAGCACAGCCTGCTGTACGAGTACTTCACCGTG
TATAACGAGCTGACCAAAGTGAAATACGTGACCGAGGGAATGAGAAAGCCCGCCTTCCTGAGCGGCGAGC
AGAAAAAGGCCATCGTGGACCTGCTGTTCAAGACCAACCGGAAAGTGACCGTGAAGCAGCTGAAAGAGGA
CTACTTCAAGAAAATCGAGTGCTTCGACTCCGTGGAAATCTCCGGCGTGGAAGATCGGTTCAACGCCTCC
CTGGGCACATACCACGATCTGCTGAAAATTATCAAGGACAAGGACTTCCTGGACAATGAGGAAAACGAGG
ACATTCTGGAAGATATCGTGCTGACCCTGACACTGTTTGAGGACAGAGAGATGATCGAGGAACGGCTGAA
AACCTATGCCCACCTGTTCGACGACAAAGTGATGAAGCAGCTGAAGCGGCGGAGATACACCGGCTGGGGC
AGGCTGAGCCGGAAGCTGATCAACGGCATCCGGGACAAGCAGTCCGGCAAGACAATCCTGGATTTCCTGA
AGTCCGACGGCTTCGCCAACAGAAACTTCATGCAGCTGATCCACGACGACAGCCTGACCTTTAAAGAGGA
CATCCAGAAAGCCCAGGTGTCCGGCCAGGGCGATAGCCTGCACGAGCACATTGCCAATCTGGCCGGCAGC
CCCGCCATTAAGAAGGGCATCCTGCAGACAGTGAAGGTGGTGGACGAGCTCGTGAAAGTGATGGGCCGGC
ACAAGCCCGAGAACATCGTGATCGAAATGGCCAGAGAGAACCAGACCACCCAGAAGGGACAGAAGAACAG
CCGCGAGAGAATGAAGCGGATCGAAGAGGGCATCAAAGAGCTGGGCAGCCAGATCCTGAAAGAACACCCC
GTGGAAAACACCCAGCTGCAGAACGAGAAGCTGTACCTGTACTACCTGCAGAATGGGCGGGATATGTACG
TGGACCAGGAACTGGACATCAACCGGCTGTCCGACTACGATGTGGACCATATCGTGCCTCAGAGCTTTCT
GAAGGACGACTCCATCGACAACAAGGTGCTGACCAGAAGCGACAAGAACCGGGGCAAGAGCGACAACGTG
CCCTCCGAAGAGGTCGTGAAGAAGATGAAGAACTACTGGCGGCAGCTGCTGAACGCCAAGCTGATTACCC
AGAGAAAGTTCGACAATCTGACCAAGGCCGAGAGAGGCGGCCTGAGCGAACTGGATAAGGCCGGCTTCAT
CAAGAGACAGCTGGTGGAAACCCGGCAGATCACAAAGCACGTGGCACAGATCCTGGACTCCCGGATGAAC
ACTAAGTACGACGAGAATGACAAGCTGATCCGGGAAGTGAAAGTGATCACCCTGAAGTCCAAGCTGGTGT
CCGATTTCCGGAAGGATTTCCAGTTTTACAAAGTGCGCGAGATCAACAACTACCACCACGCCCACGACGC
CTACCTGAACGCCGTCGTGGGAACCGCCCTGATCAAAAAGTACCCTAAGCTGGAAAGCGAGTTCGTGTAC
GGCGACTACAAGGTGTACGACGTGCGGAAGATGATCGCCAAGAGCGAGCAGGAAATCGGCAAGGCTACCG
CCAAGTACTTCTTCTACAGCAACATCATGAACTTTTTCAAGACCGAGATTACCCTGGCCAACGGCGAGAT
CCGGAAGCGGCCTCTGATCGAGACAAACGGCGAAACCGGGGAGATCGTGTGGGATAAGGGCCGGGATTTT
GCCACCGTGCGGAAAGTGCTGAGCATGCCCCAAGTGAATATCGTGAAAAAGACCGAGGTGCAGACAGGCG
GCTTCAGCAAAGAGTCTATCCTGCCCAAGAGGAACAGCGATAAGCTGATCGCCAGAAAGAAGGACTGGGA
CCCTAAGAAGTACGGCGGCTTCGACAGCCCCACCGTGGCCTATTCTGTGCTGGTGGTGGCCAAAGTGGAA
AAGGGCAAGTCCAAGAAACTGAAGAGTGTGAAAGAGCTGCTGGGGATCACCATCATGGAAAGAAGCAGCT
TCGAGAAGAATCCCATCGACTTTCTGGAAGCCAAGGGCTACAAAGAAGTGAAAAAGGACCTGATCATCAA
GCTGCCTAAGTACTCCCTGTTCGAGCTGGAAAACGGCCGGAAGAGAATGCTGGCCTCTGCCGGCGAACTG
CAGAAGGGAAACGAACTGGCCCTGCCCTCCAAATATGTGAACTTCCTGTACCTGGCCAGCCACTATGAGA
AGCTGAAGGGCTCCCCCGAGGATAATGAGCAGAAACAGCTGTTTGTGGAACAGCACAAGCACTACCTGGA
CGAGATCATCGAGCAGATCAGCGAGTTCTCCAAGAGAGTGATCCTGGCCGACGCTAATCTGGACAAAGTG
CTGTCCGCCTACAACAAGCACCGGGATAAGCCCATCAGAGAGCAGGCCGAGAATATCATCCACCTGTTTA
CCCTGACCAATCTGGGAGCCCCTGCCGCCTTCAAGTACTTTGACACCACCATCGACCGGAAGAGGTACAC
CAGCACCAAAGAGGTGCTGGACGCCACCCTGATCCACCAGAGCATCACCGGCCTGTACGAGACACGGATC
GACCTGTCTCAGCTGGGAGGCGACAAGCGTCCTGCTGCTACTAAGAAAGCTGGTCAAGCTAAGAAAAAGA
AAGCTAGCGGCAGCGGCGCCACCAACTTCAGCCTGCTGAAGCAGGCCGGCGACGTGGAGGAGAACCCCGG
CCCCATGACCGAGTACAAGCCCACGGTGCGCCTCGCCACCCGCGACGACGTCCCCAGGGCCGTACGCACC
CTCGCCGCCGCGTTCGCCGACTACCCCGCCACGCGCCACACCGTCGATCCGGACCGCCACATCGAGCGGG
TCACCGAGCTGCAAGAACTCTTCCTCACGCGCGTCGGGCTCGACATCGGCAAGGTGTGGGTCGCGGACGA
CGGCGCCGCGGTGGCGGTCTGGACCACGCCGGAGAGCGTCGAAGCGGGGGCGGTGTTCGCCGAGATCGGC
CCGCGCATGGCCGAGTTGAGCGGTTCCCGGCTGGCCGCGCAGCAACAGATGGAAGGCCTCCTGGCGCCGC
ACCGGCCCAAGGAGCCCGCGTGGTTCCTGGCCACCGTCGGAGTCTCGCCCGACCACCAGGGCAAGGGTCT
GGGCAGCGCCGTCGTGCTCCCCGGAGTGGAGGCGGCCGAGCGCGCCGGGGTGCCCGCCTTCCTGGAGACC
TCCGCGCCCCGCAACCTCCCCTTCTACGAGCGGCTCGGCTTCACCGTCACCGCCGACGTCGAGGTGCCCG
AAGGACCGCGCACCTGGTGCATGACCCGCAAGCCCGGTGCCTGAACGCGTTAAGTCGACAATCAACCTCT
GGATTACAAAATTTGTGAAAGATTGACTGGTATTCTTAACTATGTTGCTCCTTTTACGCTATGTGGATAC
GCTGCTTTAATGCCTTTGTATCATGCTATTGCTTCCCGTATGGCTTTCATTTTCTCCTCCTTGTATAAAT
CCTGGTTGCTGTCTCTTTATGAGGAGTTGTGGCCCGTTGTCAGGCAACGTGGCGTGGTGTGCACTGTGTT
TGCTGACGCAACCCCCACTGGTTGGGGCATTGCCACCACCTGTCAGCTCCTTTCCGGGACTTTCGCTTTC
CCCCTCCCTATTGCCACGGCGGAACTCATCGCCGCCTGCCTTGCCCGCTGCTGGACAGGGGCTCGGCTGT
TGGGCACTGACAATTCCGTGGTGTTGTCGGGGAAATCATCGTCCTTTCCTTGGCTGCTCGCCTGTGTTGC
CACCTGGATTCTGCGCGGGACGTCCTTCTGCTACGTCCCTTCGGCCCTCAATCCAGCGGACCTTCCTTCC
CGCGGCCTGCTGCCGGCTCTGCGGCCTCTTCCGCGTCTTCGCCTTCGCCCTCAGACGAGTCGGATCTCCC
TTTGGGCCGCCTCCCCGCGTCGACTTTAAGACCAATGACTTACAAGGCAGCTGTAGATCTTAGCCACTTT
TTAAAAGAAAAGGGGGGACTGGAAGGGCTAATTCACTCCCAACGAAGACAAGATCTGCTTTTTGCTTGTA
CTGGGTCTCTCTGGTTAGACCAGATCTGAGCCTGGGAGCTCTCTGGCTAACTAGGGAACCCACTGCTTAA
GCCTCAATAAAGCTTGCCTTGAGTGCTTCAAGTAGTGTGTGCCCGTCTGTTGTGTGACTCTGGTAACTAG
AGATCCCTCAGACCCTTTTAGTCAGTGTGGAAAATCTCTAGCAGTACGTATAGTAGTTCATGTCATCTTA
TTATTCAGTATTTATAACTTGCAAAGAAATGAATATCAGAGAGTGAGAGGAACTTGTTTATTGCAGCTTA
TAATGGTTACAAATAAAGCAATAGCATCACAAATTTCACAAATAAAGCATTTTTTTCACTGCATTCTAGT
TGTGGTTTGTCCAAACTCATCAATGTATCTTATCATGTCTGGCTCTAGCTATCCCGCCCCTAACTCCGCC
CATCCCGCCCCTAACTCCGCCCAGTTCCGCCCATTCTCCGCCCCATGGCTGACTAATTTTTTTTATTTAT
GCAGAGGCCGAGGCCGCCTCGGCCTCTGAGCTATTCCAGAAGTAGTGAGGAGGCTTTTTTGGAGGCCTAG
GGACGTACCCAATTCGCCCTATAGTGAGTCGTATTACGCGCGCTCACTGGCCGTCGTTTTACAACGTCGT
GACTGGGAAAACCCTGGCGTTACCCAACTTAATCGCCTTGCAGCACATCCCCCTTTCGCCAGCTGGCGTA
ATAGCGAAGAGGCCCGCACCGATCGCCCTTCCCAACAGTTGCGCAGCCTGAATGGCGAATGGG
[124 nt withheld, positions 7204-7327]
C
[91 nt withheld, positions 7329-7419]
A
[49 nt withheld, positions 7421-7469]
CCTTTGACGTTGGAGTCCACGTTCTTT
[37 nt withheld, positions 7497-7533]
ACCCTATCTCGGTCTATTCTTTTGATTTATAAGGGATTTTGCCGATTTCGGCCTATTGGTTAAAAAATGA
GCTGATTTAACAAAAATTTAACGCGAATTTTAACAAAATATTAACGCTTACAATTTAGGTGGCACTTTTC
GGGGAAATGTGCGCGGAACCCCTATTTGTTTATTTTTCTAAATACATTCAAATATGTATCCGCTCATGAG
ACAATAACCCTGATAAATGCTTCAATAATATTGAAAAAGGAAGAGTATGAGTATTCAACATTTCCGTGTC
GCCCTTATTCCCTTTTTTGCGGCATTTTGCCTTCCTGTTTTTGCTCACCCAGAAACGCTGGTGAAAGTAA
AAGATGCTGAAGATCAGTTGGGTGCACGAGTGGGTTACATCGAACTGGATCTCAACAGCGGTAAGATCCT
TGAGAGTTTTCGCCCCGAAGAACGTTTTCCAATGATGAGCACTTTTAAAGTTCTGCTATGTGGCGCGGTA
TTATCCCGTATTGACGCCGGGCAAGAGCAACTCGGTCGCCGCATACACTATTCTCAGAATGACTTGGTTG
AGTACTCACCAGTCACAGAAAAGCATCTTACGGATGGCATGACAGTAAGAGAATTATGCAGTGCTGCCAT
AACCATGAGTGATAACACTGCGGCCAACTTACTTCTGACAACGATCGGAGGACCGAAGGAGCTAACCGCT
TTTTTGCACAACATGGGGGATCATGTAACTCGCCTTGATCGTTGGGAACCGGAGCTGAATGAAGCCATAC
CAAACGACGAGCGTGACACCACGATGCCTGTAGCAATGGCAACAACGTTGCGCAAACTATTAACTGGCGA
ACTACTTACTCTAGCTTCCCGGCAACAATTAATAGACTGGATGGAGGCGGATAAAGTTGCAGGACCACTT
CTGCGCTCGGCCCTTCCGGCTGGCTGGTTTATTGCTGATAAATCTGGAGCCGGTGAGCGTGGGTCTCGCG
GTATCATTGCAGCACTGGGGCCAGATGGTAAGCCCTCCCGTATCGTAGTTATCTACACGACGGGGAGTCA
GGCAACTATGGATGAACGAAATAGACAGATCGCTGAGATAGGTGCCTCACTGATTAAGCATTGGTAACTG
TCAGACCAAGTTTACTCATATATACTTTAGATTGATTTAAAACTTCATTTTTAATTTAAAAGGATCTAGG
TGAAGATCCTTTTTGATAATCTCATGACCAAAATCCCTTAACGTGAGTTTTCGTTCCACTGAGCGTCAGA
CCCCGTAGAAAAGATCAAAGGATCTTCTTGAGATCCTTTTTTTCTGCGCGTAATCTGCTGCTTGCAAACA
AAAAAACCACCGCTACCAGCGGTGGTTTGTTTGCCGGATCAAGAGCTACCAACTCTTTTTCCGAAGGTAA
CTGGCTTCAGCAGAGCGCAGATACCAAATACTGTTCTTCTAGTGTAGCCGTAGTTAGGCCACCACTTCAA
GAACTCTGTAGCACCGCCTACATACCTCGCTCTGCTAATCCTGTTACCAGTGGCTGCTGCCAGTGGCGAT
AAGTCGTGTCTTACCGGGTTGGACTCAAGACGATAGTTACCGGATAAGGCGCAGCGGTCGGGCTGAACGG
GGGGTTCGTGCACACAGCCCAGCTTGGAGCGAACGACCTACACCGAACTGAGATACCTACAGCGTGAGCT
ATGAGAAAGCGCCACGCTTCCCGAAGGGAGAAAGGCGGACAGGTATCCGGTAAGCGGCAGGGTCGGAACA
GGAGAGCGCACGAGGGAGCTTCCAGGGGGAAACGCCTGGTATCTTTATAGTCCTGTCGGGTTTCGCCACC
TCTGACTTGAGCGTCGATTTTTGTGATGCTCGTCAGGGGGGCGGAGCCTATGGAAAAACGCCAGCAACGC
GGCCTTTTTACGGTTCCTGGCCTTTTGCTGGCCTTTTGCTCACATGTTCTTTCCTGCGTTATCCCCTGAT
TCTGTGGATAACCGTATTACCGCCTTTGAGTGAGCTGATACCGCTCGCCGCAGCCGAACGACCGAGCGCA
GCGAGTCAGTGAGCGAGGAAGCGGAAGAGCGCCCAATACGCAAACCGCCTCTCCCCGCGCGTTGGCCGAT
TCATTAATGCAGCTGGCACGACAGGTTTCCCGACTGGAAAGCGGGCAGTGAGCGCAACGCAATTAATGTG
AGTTAGCTCACTCATTAGGCACCCCAGGCTTTACACTTTATGCTTCCGGCTCGTATGTTGTGTGGAATTG
TGAGCGGATAACAATTTCACACAGGAAACAGCTATGACCATGATTACGCCAAGCGCGCAATTAACCCTCA
CTAAAGGGAACAAAAGCTGGAGCTGCAAGCTTAATGTAGTCTTATGCAATACTCTTGTAGTCTTGCAACA
TGGTAACGATGAGTTAGCAACATGCCTTACAAGGAGAGAAAAAGCACCGTGCATGCCGATTGGTGGAAGT
AAGGTGGTACGATCGTGCCTTATTAGGAAGGCAACAGACGGGTCTGACATGGATTGGACGAACCACTGAA
TTGCCGCATTGCAGAGATATTGTATTTAAGTGCCTAGCTCGATACATAAACGGGTCTCTCTGGTTAGACC
AGATCTGAGCCTGGGAGCTCTCTGGCTAACTAGGGAACCCACTGCTTAAGCCTCAATAAAGCTTGCCTTG
AGTGCTTCAAGTAGTGTGTGCCCGTCTGTTGTGTGACTCTGGTAACTAGAGATCCCTCAGACCCTTTTAG
TCAGTGTGGAAAATCTCTAGCAGTGGCGCCCGAACAGGGACTTGAAAGCGAAAGGGAAACCAGAGGAGCT
CTCTCGACGCAGGACTCGGCTTGCTGAAGCGCGCACGGCAAGAGGCGAGGGGCGGCGACTGGTGAGTACG
CCAAAAATTTTGACTAGCGGAGGCTAGAAGGAGAGAGATGGGTGCGAGAGCGTCAGTATTAAGCGGGGGA
GAATTAGATCGCGATGGGAAAAAATTCGGTTAAGGCCAGGGGGAAAGAAAAAATATAAATTAAAACATAT
AGTATGGGCAAGCAGGGAGCTAGAACGATTCGCAGTTAATCCTGGCCTGTTAGAAACATCAGAAGGCTGT
AGACAAATACTGGGACAGCTACAACCATCCCTTCAGACAGGATCAGAAGAACTTAGATCATTATATAATA
CAGTAGCAACCCTCTATTGTGTGCATCAAAGGATAGAGATAAAAGACACCAAGGAAGCTTTAGACAAGAT
AGAGGAAGAGCAAAACAAAAGTAAGACCACCGCACAGCAAGCGGCCGCTGATCTTCAGACCTGGAGGAGG
AGATATGAGGGACAATTGGAGAAGTGAATTATATAAATATAAAGTAGTAAAAATTGAACCATTAGGAGTA
GCACCCACCAAGGCAAAGAGAAGAGTGGTGCAGAGAGAAAAAAGAGCAGTGGGAATAGGAGCTTTGTTCC
TTGGGTTCTTGGGAGCAGCAGGAAGCACTATGGGCGCAGCGTCAATGACGCTGACGGTACAGGCCAGACA
ATTATTGTCTGGTATAGTGCAGCAGCAGAACAATTTGCTGAGGGCTATTGAGGCGCAACAGCATCTGTTG
CAACTCACAGTCTGGGGCATCAAGCAGCTCCAGGCAAGAATCCTGGCTGTGGAAAGATACCTAAAGGATC
AACAGCTCCTGGGGATTTGGGGTTGCTCTGGAAAACTCATTTGCACCACTGCTGTGCCTTGGAATGCTAG
TTGGAGTAATAAATCTCTGGAACAGATTTGGAATCACACGACCTGGATGGAGTGGGACAGAGAAATTAAC
AATTACACAAGCTTAATACACTCCTTAATTGAAGAATCGCAAAACCAGCAAGAAAAGAATGAACAAGAAT
TATTGGAATTAGATAAATGGGCAAGTTTGTGGAATTGGTTTAACATAACAAATTGGCTGTGGTATATAAA
ATTATTCATAATGATAGTAGGAGGCTTGGTAGGTTTAAGAATAGTTTTTGCTGTACTTTCTATAGTGAAT
AGAGTTAGGCAGGGATATTCACCATTATCGTTTCAGACCCACCTCCCAACCCCGAGGGGACCCAGA
Features (pLannotate 1.2.2; 29 found; start..end, strand, type, name):
      1..241     +  promoter       U6 promoter: RNA polymerase III promoter for human U6 snRNA
    270..345     +  misc_RNA       gRNA scaffold: guide RNA scaffold for the Streptococcus pyogenes CRISPR/Cas9 system
    393..510     +  misc_feature   cPPT/CTS: central polypurine tract and central termination sequence of HIV-1
    579..790     +  promoter       EF-1α core promoter: core promoter for human elongation factor EF-1α
    894..2495    +  CDS            Cas9(N): N-terminal portion of Streptococcus pyogenes Cas9 (Zetsche et al., 2015)
   2496..4994    +  CDS            Cas9(C): C-terminal portion of Streptococcus pyogenes Cas9 (Zetsche et al., 2015)
   5115..5714    +  CDS            PuroR (fragment): puromycin N-acetyltransferase; pac from Streptomyces; confers resistance to puromycin
   5730..6318    +  misc_feature   WPRE: woodchuck hepatitis virus posttranscriptional regulatory element
   6369..6388    +  misc_feature   cPPT/CTS (fragment): central polypurine tract and central termination sequence of HIV-1
   6390..6623    +  LTR            3' LTR (ΔU3): self-inactivating 3' long terminal repeat (LTR) from HIV-1
   6701..6822    +  polyA_signal   SV40 poly(A) signal: SV40 polyadenylation signal
   6862..6997    +  rep_origin     SV40 ori: SV40 origin of replication
   7018..7036    -  promoter       T7 promoter: promoter for bacteriophage T7 RNA polymerase
   7044..7199    +  CDS            lacZα (fragment): LacZα fragment of β-galactosidase; lacZ fragment
   7204..7632    +  rep_origin     f1 ori (sequence partly withheld): f1 bacteriophage origin of replication; arrow indicates direction of (+) strand synthesis
   7685..7789    +  promoter       AmpR promoter: bla
   7790..8650    +  CDS            AmpR: β-lactamase; bla; confers resistance to ampicillin, carbenicillin, and related antibiotics
   8821..9409    +  rep_origin     ori: high-copy-number ColE1/pMB1/pBR322/pUC origin of replication
   9592..9684    +  CDS            lacI (fragment): lac repressor; lacI; The lac repressor binds to the lac operator to inhibit transcription in E. coli. This inhibition can be relieved by adding lactose or isopropyl-β-D-thiogalactopyranoside (IPTG).
   9697..9718    +  protein_bind   CAP binding site: CAP binding activates transcription in the presence of cAMP. E. coli catabolite activator protein
   9733..9763    +  promoter       lac promoter: promoter for the E. coli lac operon
   9767..9789    +  protein_bind   lac operator (fragment): The lac repressor binds to the lac operator to inhibit transcription in E. coli. This inhibition can be relieved by adding lactose or isopropyl-β-D-thiogalactopyranoside (IPTG). lac repressor encoded by lacI
   9832..9850    +  promoter       T3 promoter: promoter for bacteriophage T3 RNA polymerase
   9878..10104   +  promoter       RSV promoter: Rous sarcoma virus enhancer/promoter
  10105..10285   +  LTR            5' LTR (truncated): truncated 5' long terminal repeat (LTR) from HIV-1
  10332..10457   +  misc_feature   HIV-1 Ψ: packaging signal of human immunodeficiency virus type 1
  10441..10804   +  CDS            HIV-1 gag (fragment): gag protein from human immunodeficiency virus 1; gag
  10950..11183   +  misc_feature   RRE: The Rev response element (RRE) of HIV-1 allows for Rev-dependent mRNA export from the nucleus to the cytoplasm.
  11560..11586   +  CDS            Rev (fragment): human immunodeficiency virus 1 (HIV-1) Rev protein; rev; enhances nuclear export of unspliced and incompletely spliced viral mRNAs
