[The description below was written by a language model from this plasmid's Addgene catalogue record and pLannotate feature annotations shown in this document.]
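Description:
lentiCRISPR.sgKras.9 is a third-generation, self-inactivating lentiviral transfer plasmid built on the lentiCRISPR backbone that delivers both Streptococcus pyogenes Cas9 and a single guide RNA against mouse Kras from one vector. It is maintained in E. coli through a high-copy ColE1/pUC-type origin with ampicillin resistance (β-lactamase), and is propagated in a recombination-deficient strain, as is usual for LTR-containing plasmids. The backbone also carries an f1 origin, an SV40 origin and poly(A) signal, and remnants of lac and T7/T3 cloning-vector elements.

The viral genome is driven by an RSV promoter fused to a truncated HIV-1 5' LTR, which makes transcription in packaging cells Tat-independent. This is followed by the Ψ packaging signal with a gag fragment, the Rev response element for nuclear export of full-length RNA, and a cPPT/CTS that aids nuclear import. It ends in a ΔU3 3' LTR that inactivates the LTR promoter after integration. Within this frame, a human U6 Pol III promoter expresses the Kras-targeting spacer, cloned via BsmBI sites, joined to the SpCas9 gRNA scaffold. An EF-1α core promoter drives the Cas9 coding sequence, which the automated annotation lists as adjoining N- and C-terminal portions that together form a contiguous ORF. The puromycin N-acetyltransferase gene lies downstream for selection of transduced mammalian cells; the linking element between Cas9 and PuroR is not annotated. A WPRE enhances transcript expression.

The construct is intended for lentiviral transduction and puromycin selection of mouse cells to disrupt Kras, and the associated study examined how loss of oncogenic Kras affects lung cancer cells.
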