Addgene plasmid #91894: lentiCRISPR.sgKras.9
Purpose: sgRNAs targeting mouse Kras. 3rd generation lentiviral backbone.
Depositing lab: Wen Xue. Depositing organization: University of Massachusetts, Worcester. Publication: Genetic disruption of oncogenic Kras sensitizes lung cancer cells to Fas receptor-mediated apoptosis. Mou H, Moore J, Malonia SK, Li Y, Ozata DM, Hough S, Song CQ, Smith JL, Fischer A, Weng Z, Green MR, Xue W. Proc Natl Acad Sci U S A. 2017 Apr 4;114(14):3648-3653. doi: 10.1073/pnas.1620861114. Epub 2017 Mar 20. PubMed 28320962.
Backbone
  Vector backbone: addgene 51760 lentiCRISPR
  Vector type: Lentiviral
  Selectable markers: Puromycin
Growth in bacteria
  Bacterial resistance: Ampicillin, 100 μg/mL
  Growth temperature: 30°C
  Growth strain: Stbl3
  Copy number: Unknown
Gene/Insert
  Gene/Insert name: Kras sgRNA
  gRNA/shRNA sequence: GTGGTTGGAGCTGATGGCGT
  Species: M. musculus (mouse)
  Promoter: U6
  Cloning method: Restriction Enzyme; 5′ cloning site BsmBI (unknown if destroyed); 3′ cloning site BsmBI (unknown if destroyed)
  Sequencing primers: 5′ U6 SeqF
Resource information
  A portion of this plasmid was derived from a plasmid made by: backbone is addgene 51760 lentiCRISPR
Terms and licenses: Academic/Nonprofit Terms; Industry Terms: Not Available to Industry
How to cite: lentiCRISPR.sgKras.9 was a gift from Wen Xue (Addgene plasmid # 91894 ; http://n2t.net/addgene:91894 ; RRID:Addgene_91894)
