>Addgene plasmid #91894 | lentiCRISPR.sgKras.9 | depositor partial sequence | sequence record 176570 | sgRNA
GTGGTTGGAGCTGATGGCGT
